Addgene plasmid #206191: pActin-miRFP704nano
Purpose: Human beta-actin labelled with near-infrared fluorescent protein miRFP704nano
Depositing lab: Vladislav Verkhusha. Depositing organization: University of Helsinki. Publication: Development of bright red-shifted miRFP704nano using structural analysis of miRFPnano proteins. Oliinyk OS, Pletnev S, Baloban M, Verkhusha VV. Protein Sci. 2023 Jun 22:e4709. doi: 10.1002/pro.4709. PubMed 37347539.
Backbone
  Vector backbone: pcDNA3.1
  Backbone manufacturer: Invitrogen
  Vector type: Mammalian Expression
Growth in bacteria
  Bacterial resistance: Ampicillin, 100 μg/mL
  Growth temperature: 37°C
  Growth strain: DH5alpha
  Copy number: High Copy
Gene/Insert
  Gene/Insert name: miRFP704nano-human beta-actin
  Species: H. sapiens (human), Synthetic
  Insert size (bp): 1623
  Promoter: CMV
  Tag / fusion protein: miRFP704nano (N terminal on insert)
  Cloning method: Restriction Enzyme; 5′ cloning site NotI (not destroyed); 3′ cloning site XbaI (not destroyed)
  Sequencing primers: 5′ CMV Forward; 3′ BGH Reverse
Terms and licenses: Academic/Nonprofit Terms; Industry Terms: Not Available to Industry
How to cite: pActin-miRFP704nano was a gift from Vladislav Verkhusha (Addgene plasmid # 206191 ; http://n2t.net/addgene:206191 ; RRID:Addgene_206191)
