[The description below was written by a language model from this plasmid's Addgene catalogue record and pLannotate feature annotations shown in this document.]
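Description:
pActin-miRFP704nano is a mammalian expression plasmid built on the pcDNA3.1 backbone that produces human beta-actin fused at its N-terminus to the near-infrared fluorescent protein miRFP704nano. The fusion open reading frame (about 1.6 kb, cloned between NotI and XbaI sites) sits downstream of the human cytomegalovirus immediate-early enhancer and promoter and is terminated by the bovine growth hormone polyadenylation signal. A T7 promoter lies just upstream of the insert. In the automated annotation of the 6.7 kb sequence, the fluorescent protein is labelled as miRFP670nano, the closest related entry in the annotation database and a biliverdin-dependent protein derived from a Nostoc punctiforme sequence. The actin coding region is matched to the bovine ACTB entry, which reflects how highly conserved actin is. The catalogue record identifies these parts as miRFP704nano and human beta-actin. A stretch of roughly 150 bp separates the two annotated coding regions and presumably acts as a linker, though the record does not describe it.

The plasmid replicates in E. coli from a high-copy ColE1/pUC-type origin and is selected with ampicillin through the bla gene. An f1 origin is also present. The feature table shows a second cassette in which the SV40 early promoter and the bacterial EM7 promoter drive the Sh ble gene, followed by an SV40 polyadenylation signal. This suggests a Zeocin-selectable version of the backbone that could be used to select stable mammalian cell lines. Short hits such as the HIV-1 LTR, lacI and RSF ori fragments are likely annotation artefacts or backbone remnants. The construct is intended for labelling the actin cytoskeleton in live mammalian cells with a small, red-shifted near-infrared tag, for example in multicolour imaging.
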