Features (pLannotate 1.2.2; 23 found; start..end, strand, type, name):
     60..648     -  rep_origin     ori: high-copy-number ColE1/pMB1/pBR322/pUC origin of replication
    819..1679    -  CDS            AmpR: β-lactamase; bla; confers resistance to ampicillin, carbenicillin, and related antibiotics
   1680..1784    -  promoter       AmpR promoter: bla
   1843..1895    -  misc_feature   bom (fragment): basis of mobility region from pBR322
   2050..2429    +  enhancer       CMV enhancer: human cytomegalovirus immediate early enhancer
   2430..2633    +  promoter       CMV promoter: human cytomegalovirus (CMV) immediate early promoter
   2629..2662    +  LTR            5' LTR (truncated) (fragment): truncated 5' long terminal repeat (LTR) from HIV-1
   2678..2696    +  promoter       T7 promoter: promoter for bacteriophage T7 RNA polymerase
   2729..3169    +  CDS            miRFP670nano: miRFP670nano is a basic (constitutively fluorescent) near ir fluorescent protein published in 2019, derived from Nostoc punctiforme. It has very low acid sensitivity. It requires the cofactor biliverdin for fluorescence.
   3317..4441    +  CDS            ACTB: ACTB_BOVIN - Experimental evidence at protein level: Swiss-Prot protein existence level 1. Actin is a highly conserved protein that polymerizes to produce filaments that form cross-linked networks in the cytoplasm of cells. Actin exists in both monomeric (G-actin) and polymeric (F-actin) forms, both forms playing key functions, such as cell motility and contraction. In addition to their role in the cytoplasmic cytoskeleton, G- and F-actin also localize in the nucleus, and regulate gene transcription and motility and repair of damaged DNA. From Bos taurus (Bovine).
   4551..4775    +  polyA_signal   bGH poly(A) signal: bovine growth hormone polyadenylation signal
   4779..4800    +  promoter       SV40 promoter (fragment): SV40 enhancer and early promoter
   4821..5249    +  rep_origin     f1 ori (sequence partly withheld): f1 bacteriophage origin of replication; arrow indicates direction of (+) strand synthesis
   5263..5592    +  promoter       SV40 promoter: SV40 enhancer and early promoter
   5640..5687    +  promoter       EM7 promoter: synthetic bacterial promoter&nbsp
   5706..6080    +  CDS            BleoR: antibiotic-binding protein; Sh ble from Streptoalloteichus hindustanus; confers resistance to bleomycin, phleomycin, and Zeocin™
   6090..6215    +  CDS            ble (fragment): BLE_KLEPN - Experimental evidence at protein level: Swiss-Prot protein existence level 1. Binding protein with a strong affinity to the bleomycin family of antibiotics. Binds to CL990; an antimitotic-antibiotic compound. From Klebsiella pneumoniae.
   6210..6331    +  polyA_signal   SV40 poly(A) signal: SV40 polyadenylation signal
   6404..6420    -  protein_bind   lac operator: The lac repressor binds to the lac operator to inhibit transcription in E. coli. This inhibition can be relieved by adding lactose or isopropyl-β-D-thiogalactopyranoside (IPTG). lac repressor encoded by lacI
   6428..6458    -  promoter       lac promoter: promoter for the E. coli lac operon
   6473..6494    -  protein_bind   CAP binding site: CAP binding activates transcription in the presence of cAMP. E. coli catabolite activator protein
   6507..6599    -  CDS            lacI (fragment): lac repressor; lacI; The lac repressor binds to the lac operator to inhibit transcription in E. coli. This inhibition can be relieved by adding lactose or isopropyl-β-D-thiogalactopyranoside (IPTG).
   6601..6722    -  rep_origin     RSF ori (fragment): Plasmids containing the RSF 1030 origin of replication can be propagated in E. coli cells that contain additional plasmids with compatible origins.
>Addgene plasmid #206191 | pActin-miRFP704nano | addgene full sequence | sequence record 410836 | Addgene NGS Result
ATGTGAGCAAAAGGCCAGCAAAAGGCCAGGAACCGTAAAAAGGCCGCGTTGCTGGCGTTTTTCCATAGGC
TCCGCCCCCCTGACGAGCATCACAAAAATCGACGCTCAAGTCAGAGGTGGCGAAACCCGACAGGACTATA
AAGATACCAGGCGTTTCCCCCTGGAAGCTCCCTCGTGCGCTCTCCTGTTCCGACCCTGCCGCTTACCGGA
TACCTGTCCGCCTTTCTCCCTTCGGGAAGCGTGGCGCTTTCTCATAGCTCACGCTGTAGGTATCTCAGTT
CGGTGTAGGTCGTTCGCTCCAAGCTGGGCTGTGTGCACGAACCCCCCGTTCAGCCCGACCGCTGCGCCTT
ATCCGGTAACTATCGTCTTGAGTCCAACCCGGTAAGACACGACTTATCGCCACTGGCAGCAGCCACTGGT
AACAGGATTAGCAGAGCGAGGTATGTAGGCGGTGCTACAGAGTTCTTGAAGTGGTGGCCTAACTACGGCT
ACACTAGAAGAACAGTATTTGGTATCTGCGCTCTGCTGAAGCCAGTTACCTTCGGAAAAAGAGTTGGTAG
CTCTTGATCCGGCAAACAAACCACCGCTGGTAGCGGTGGTTTTTTTGTTTGCAAGCAGCAGATTACGCGC
AGAAAAAAAGGATCTCAAGAAGATCCTTTGATCTTTTCTACGGGGTCTGACGCTCAGTGGAACGAAAACT
CACGTTAAGGGATTTTGGTCATGAGATTATCAAAAAGGATCTTCACCTAGATCCTTTTAAATTAAAAATG
AAGTTTTAAATCAATCTAAAGTATATATGAGTAAACTTGGTCTGACAGTTACCAATGCTTAATCAGTGAG
GCACCTATCTCAGCGATCTGTCTATTTCGTTCATCCATAGTTGCCTGACTCCCCGTCGTGTAGATAACTA
CGATACGGGAGGGCTTACCATCTGGCCCCAGTGCTGCAATGATACCGCGAGACCCACGCTCACCGGCTCC
AGATTTATCAGCAATAAACCAGCCAGCCGGAAGGGCCGAGCGCAGAAGTGGTCCTGCAACTTTATCCGCC
TCCATCCAGTCTATTAATTGTTGCCGGGAAGCTAGAGTAAGTAGTTCGCCAGTTAATAGTTTGCGCAACG
TTGTTGCCATTGCTACAGGCATCGTGGTGTCACGCTCGTCGTTTGGTATGGCTTCATTCAGCTCCGGTTC
CCAACGATCAAGGCGAGTTACATGATCCCCCATGTTGTGCAAAAAAGCGGTTAGCTCCTTCGGTCCTCCG
ATCGTTGTCAGAAGTAAGTTGGCCGCAGTGTTATCACTCATGGTTATGGCAGCACTGCATAATTCTCTTA
CTGTCATGCCATCCGTAAGATGCTTTTCTGTGACTGGTGAGTACTCAACCAAGTCATTCTGAGAATAGTG
TATGCGGCGACCGAGTTGCTCTTGCCCGGCGTCAATACGGGATAATACCGCGCCACATAGCAGAACTTTA
AAAGTGCTCATCATTGGAAAACGTTCTTCGGGGCGAAAACTCTCAAGGATCTTACCGCTGTTGAGATCCA
GTTCGATGTAACCCACTCGTGCACCCAACTGATCTTCAGCATCTTTTACTTTCACCAGCGTTTCTGGGTG
AGCAAAAACAGGAAGGCAAAATGCCGCAAAAAAGGGAATAAGGGCGACACGGAAATGTTGAATACTCATA
CTCTTCCTTTTTCAATATTATTGAAGCATTTATCAGGGTTATTGTCTCATGAGCGGATACATATTTGAAT
GTATTTAGAAAAATAAACAAATAGGGGTTCCGCGCACATTTCCCCGAAAAGTGCCACCTGACGTCGACGG
ATCGGGAGATCTCCCGATCCCCTATGGTGCACTCTCAGTACAATCTGCTCTGATGCCGCATAGTTAAGCC
AGTATCTGCTCCCTGCTTGTGTGTTGGAGGTCGCTGAGTAGTGCGCGAGCAAAATTTAAGCTACAACAAG
GCAAGGCTTGACCGACAATTGCATGAAGAATCTGCTTAGGGTTAGGCGTTTTGCGCTGCTTCGCGATGTA
CGGGCCAGATATACGCGTTGACATTGATTATTGACTAGTTATTAATAGTAATCAATTACGGGGTCATTAG
TTCATAGCCCATATATGGAGTTCCGCGTTACATAACTTACGGTAAATGGCCCGCCTGGCTGACCGCCCAA
CGACCCCCGCCCATTGACGTCAATAATGACGTATGTTCCCATAGTAACGCCAATAGGGACTTTCCATTGA
CGTCAATGGGTGGAGTATTTACGGTAAACTGCCCACTTGGCAGTACATCAAGTGTATCATATGCCAAGTA
CGCCCCCTATTGACGTCAATGACGGTAAATGGCCCGCCTGGCATTATGCCCAGTACATGACCTTATGGGA
CTTTCCTACTTGGCAGTACATCTACGTATTAGTCATCGCTATTACCATGGTGATGCGGTTTTGGCAGTAC
ATCAATGGGCGTGGATAGCGGTTTGACTCACGGGGATTTCCAAGTCTCCACCCCATTGACGTCAATGGGA
GTTTGTTTTGGCACCAAAATCAACGGGACTTTCCAAAATGTCGTAACAACTCCGCCCCATTGACGCAAAT
GGGCGGTAGGCGTGTACGGTGGGAGGTCTATATAAGCAGAGCTCTCTGGCTAACTAGAGAACCCACTGCT
TACTGGCTTATCGAAATTAATACGACTCACTATAGGGAGACCCAAGCTGGCTAGTTAAGCTTGGTACCAT
GGCAAACCTGGACAAGATGCTGAACACCATCGTGACCGAGGTGCGCCAGTTCCTGCAAGTGGACAGAGTG
TGCGTGTTCCAGTTCGAGGAAGATTACTCCGGCAGCGTCGTCGTGGAAGCCGTGGACGACAGATGGAACA
GCATCCTGAAGACCCAGGTGCGGGACTGCTACTTCATGGAAACCAGAGGTGAGGAATACTTGCACGGCAG
ATACCAGGCCATCGCCGACATCTACCAGGCCAATCTGCTGGAGAGCTACAGAGACCTGCTGGGCCAGTTT
CAGGTGCGGGCCATTCTGGCTGTCCCCATCATCAAGGGCAAGAAGCTGTGGGGCCTGCTGGTGGCCCACC
AACTGGCTGCCCCTCGGAGCTGGCAGACCTGGGAAATCGAGTTCCTGAAACAGCAAGCCGTGGTGATGGG
CATCGCCATCCAGCAGAGCGGAGGTGGTGGATCAGGAGGAGGTGGTTCTGGAGGTGGTGGATCAGGAGGA
GGTGGTTCTGGAGGTGGTGGATCAGGAGGAGGTGGTTCTGGAGGTGGTGGATCAGGAGGAGGTGGTTCTG
GAGGTGGTGGATCAGGAGGAAGATCTATGGATGATGATATCGCCGCGCTCGTCGTCGACAACGGCTCCGG
CATGTGCAAGGCCGGCTTCGCGGGCGACGATGCCCCCCGGGCCGTCTTCCCCTCCATCGTGGGGCGCCCC
AGGCACCAGGGCGTGATGGTGGGCATGGGTCAGAAGGATTCCTATGTGGGCGACGAGGCCCAGAGCAAGA
GAGGCATCCTCACCCTGAAGTACCCCATCGAGCACGGCATCGTCACCAACTGGGACGACATGGAGAAAAT
CTGGCACCACACCTTCTACAATGAGCTGCGTGTGGCTCCCGAGGAGCACCCCGTGCTGCTGACCGAGGCC
CCCCTGAACCCCAAGGCCAACCGCGAGAAGATGACCCAGATCATGTTTGAGACCTTCAACACCCCAGCCA
TGTACGTTGCTATCCAGGCTGTGCTATCCCTGTACGCCTCTGGCCGTACCACTGGCATCGTGATGGACTC
CGGTGACGGGGTCACCCACACTGTGCCCATCTACGAGGGGTATGCCCTCCCCCATGCCATCCTGCGTCTG
GACCTGGCTGGCCGGGACCTGACTGACTACCTCATGAAGATCCTCACCGAGCGCGGCTACAGCTTCACCA
CCACGGCCGAGCGGGAAATCGTGCGTGACATTAAGGAGAAGCTGTGCTACGTCGCCCTGGACTTCGAGCA
AGAGATGGCCACGGCTGCTTCCAGCTCCTCCCTGGAGAAGAGCTACGAGCTGCCTGACGGCCAGGTCATC
ACCATTGGCAATGAGCGGTTCCGCTGCCCTGAGGCACTCTTCCAGCCTTCCTTCCTGGGCATGGAGTCCT
GTGGCATCCACGAAACTACCTTCAACTCCATCATGAAGTGTGACGTGGACATCCGCAAAGACCTGTACGC
CAACACAGTGCTGTCTGGCGGCACCACCATGTACCCTGGCATTGCCGACAGGATGCAGAAGGAGATCACT
GCCCTGGCACCCAGCACAATGAAGATCAAGATCATTGCTCCTCCTGAGCGCAAGTACTCCGTGTGGATCG
GCGGCTCCATCCTGGCCTCGCTGTCCACCTTCCAGCAGATGTGGATCAGCAAGCAGGAGTATGACGAGTC
CGGCCCCTCCATCGTCCACCGCAAATGCTTCTAGTCTAGAGGGCCCTTCGAACAAAAACTCATCTCAGAA
GAGGATCTGAATATGCATACCGGTCATCATCACCATCACCATTGAGTTTAAACCCGCTGATCAGCCTCGA
CTGTGCCTTCTAGTTGCCAGCCATCTGTTGTTTGCCCCTCCCCCGTGCCTTCCTTGACCCTGGAAGGTGC
CACTCCCACTGTCCTTTCCTAATAAAATGAGGAAATTGCATCGCATTGTCTGAGTAGGTGTCATTCTATT
CTGGGGGGTGGGGTGGGGCAGGACAGCAAGGGGGAGGATTGGGAAGACAATAGCAGGCATGCTGGGGATG
CGGTGGGCTCTATGGCTTCTGAGGCGGAAAGAACCAGCTGGGGCTCTAGGGGGTATCCCC
[124 nt withheld, positions 4821-4944]
C
[91 nt withheld, positions 4946-5036]
A
[49 nt withheld, positions 5038-5086]
CCTTTGACGTTGGAGTCCACGTTCTTT
[37 nt withheld, positions 5114-5150]
ACCCTATCTCGGTCTATTCTTTTGATTTATAAGGGATTTTGCCGATTTCGGCCTATTGGTTAAAAAATGA
GCTGATTTAACAAAAATTTAACGCGAATTAATTCTGTGGAATGTGTGTCAGTTAGGGTGTGGAAAGTCCC
CAGGCTCCCCAGCAGGCAGAAGTATGCAAAGCATGCATCTCAATTAGTCAGCAACCAGGTGTGGAAAGTC
CCCAGGCTCCCCAGCAGGCAGAAGTATGCAAAGCATGCATCTCAATTAGTCAGCAACCATAGTCCCGCCC
CTAACTCCGCCCATCCCGCCCCTAACTCCGCCCAGTTCCGCCCATTCTCCGCCCCATGGCTGACTAATTT
TTTTTATTTATGCAGAGGCCGAGGCCGCCTCTGCCTCTGAGCTATTCCAGAAGTAGTGAGGAGGCTTTTT
TGGAGGCCTAGGCTTTTGCAAAAAGCTCCCGGGAGCTTGTATATCCATTTTCGGATCTGATCAGCACGTG
TTGACAATTAATCATCGGCATAGTATATCGGCATAGTATAATACGACAAGGTGAGGAACTAAACCATGGC
CAAGTTGACCAGTGCCGTTCCGGTGCTCACCGCGCGCGACGTCGCCGGAGCGGTCGAGTTCTGGACCGAC
CGGCTCGGGTTCTCCCGGGACTTCGTGGAGGACGACTTCGCCGGTGTGGTCCGGGACGACGTGACCCTGT
TCATCAGCGCGGTCCAGGACCAGGTGGTGCCGGACAACACCCTGGCCTGGGTGTGGGTGCGCGGCCTGGA
CGAGCTGTACGCCGAGTGGTCGGAGGTCGTGTCCACGAACTTCCGGGACGCCTCCGGGCCGGCCATGACC
GAGATCGGCGAGCAGCCGTGGGGGCGGGAGTTCGCCCTGCGCGACCCGGCCGGCAACTGCGTGCACTTCG
TGGCCGAGGAGCAGGACTGACACGTGCTACGAGATTTCGATTCCACCGCCGCCTTCTATGAAAGGTTGGG
CTTCGGAATCGTTTTCCGGGACGCCGGCTGGATGATCCTCCAGCGCGGGGATCTCATGCTGGAGTTCTTC
GCCCACCCCAACTTGTTTATTGCAGCTTATAATGGTTACAAATAAAGCAATAGCATCACAAATTTCACAA
ATAAAGCATTTTTTTCACTGCATTCTAGTTGTGGTTTGTCCAAACTCATCAATGTATCTTATCATGTCTG
TATACCGTCGACCTCTAGCTAGAGCTTGGCGTAATCATGGTCATAGCTGTTTCCTGTGTGAAATTGTTAT
CCGCTCACAATTCCACACAACATACGAGCCGGAAGCATAAAGTGTAAAGCCTGGGGTGCCTAATGAGTGA
GCTAACTCACATTAATTGCGTTGCGCTCACTGCCCGCTTTCCAGTCGGGAAACCTGTCGTGCCAGCTGCA
TTAATGAATCGGCCAACGCGCGGGGAGAGGCGGTTTGCGTATTGGGCGCTCTTCCGCTTCCTCGCTCACT
GACTCGCTGCGCTCGGTCGTTCGGCTGCGGCGAGCGGTATCAGCTCACTCAAAGGCGGTAATACGGTTAT
CCACAGAATCAGGGGATAACGCAGGAAAGAAC
